Addgene plasmid #170778: pE5771
Purpose: production of tagged outer membrane protein
Depositing lab: Anthony Schryvers. Depositing organization: University of Calgary. Publication: Design and Production of Hybrid Antigens for Targeting Integral Outer Membrane Proteins in Gram-Negative Bacteria. Chaudhuri S, Ewasechko NF, Samaniego-Barron L, Fegan JE, Schryvers AB. Methods Mol Biol. 2022;2414:115-140. doi: 10.1007/978-1-0716-1900-1_8. PubMed 34784035.
Backbone
  Vector backbone: pET plus custom insert
  Backbone size w/o insert (bp): 3865
  Total vector size (bp): 5013
  Vector type: Bacterial Expression
Growth in bacteria
  Bacterial resistance: Ampicillin, 100 μg/mL
  Growth temperature: 37°C
  Growth strain: DH5alpha
  Copy number: Low Copy
Gene/Insert
  Gene/Insert name: Kan resistance (alt name: KanR)
  Entrez Gene: kanR (a.k.a. peH4H_0130)
  Promoter: T7
  Tag / fusion protein: polyhisTEVSBPTEV (N terminal on backbone)
  Cloning method: Restriction Enzyme; 5′ cloning site BamH1 (not destroyed); 3′ cloning site Xba1/HindIII (not destroyed)
  Sequencing primers: 5′ taatacgactcactataggg
Terms and licenses: Academic/Nonprofit Terms; Industry Terms: Not Available to Industry
How to cite: pE5771 was a gift from Anthony Schryvers (Addgene plasmid # 170778 ; http://n2t.net/addgene:170778 ; RRID:Addgene_170778)
