[The description below was written by a language model from this plasmid's Addgene catalogue record and pLannotate feature annotations shown in this document.]
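Description:
pE5771 is a pET-derived bacterial expression plasmid intended, according to its record, for producing tagged outer membrane proteins in E. coli. It replicates from a pBR322-type ColE1 origin accompanied by the bom mobility region and the rop gene, which keeps copy number low, consistent with the catalogue's low-copy designation. It is selected with ampicillin through a bla (β-lactamase) cassette, and it also carries an f1 phage origin. The catalogue lists a total size of 5013 bp, whereas the sequenced record annotated here is 5,176 nt, a small discrepancy the record does not explain.

The expression cassette starts with a T7 promoter and the phage T7 gene 10 ribosome binding site, followed by a pelB signal sequence that directs the product across the inner membrane. This suits proteins destined for the outer membrane. Downstream lies the N-terminal tag described as polyHis-TEV-SBP-TEV: a histidine tag, a TEV protease site, a gap in the annotation where the SBP (presumably streptavidin-binding peptide) would lie, and a second TEV site, allowing affinity capture and subsequent proteolytic tag removal. The recorded insert, between BamHI and XbaI/HindIII sites that remain intact, is a kanamycin resistance gene (aph(3')-Ia) with a flanking Tn903 remnant. Because it begins well downstream of the tag, it most plausibly serves as a replaceable stuffer swapped for a gene of interest, although the record does not say so explicitly. Residual vector His-tag sequence and the T7 terminator close the cassette. No lacI or lac operator is annotated, and expression would need a host that supplies T7 RNA polymerase.
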