Features (pLannotate 1.2.2; 18 found; start..end, strand, type, name):
      1..19      +  promoter       T7 promoter: promoter for bacteriophage T7 RNA polymerase
     51..73      +  RBS            RBS: efficient ribosome binding site from bacteriophage T7 gene 10 (Olins and Rangwala, 1989)
     81..146     +  sig_peptide    pelB signal sequence: leader peptide for secretion; pelB (fragment)
    156..176     +  CDS            7xHis: 6xHis affinity tag
    177..195     +  CDS            TEV site (fragment): tobacco etch virus (TEV) protease recognition and cleavage site
    327..346     +  CDS            TEV site (fragment): tobacco etch virus (TEV) protease recognition and cleavage site
    471..1286    +  CDS            KanR: aminoglycoside phosphotransferase; aph(3')-Ia; confers resistance to kanamycin in bacteria or G418 (Geneticin®) in eukaryotes
   1427..1498    +  CDS            TRA2_ECOLX (fragment): Protein predicted: Swiss-Prot protein existence level 4. Required for transposition of transposon Tn903. From Escherichia coli.
   1677..1694    +  CDS            9xHis (fragment): 9xHis affinity tag
   1704..1753    +  CDS            SET1 (fragment): solubility-enhancement tag derived from T7 phage gene 10B
   1761..1808    +  terminator     T7 terminator: transcription terminator for bacteriophage T7 RNA polymerase
   1845..2273    +  rep_origin     f1 ori (sequence partly withheld): f1 bacteriophage origin of replication; arrow indicates direction of (+) strand synthesis
   2326..2430    +  promoter       AmpR promoter: bla
   2431..3291    +  CDS            AmpR: β-lactamase; bla; confers resistance to ampicillin, carbenicillin, and related antibiotics
   3462..4050    +  rep_origin     ori: high-copy-number ColE1/pMB1/pBR322/pUC origin of replication
   4236..4375    -  misc_feature   bom: basis of mobility region from pBR322
   4477..4668    -  CDS            rop: Rop protein, which maintains plasmids at low copy number; rop
   4685..5065    +  CDS            YPB1_ECOLX: Protein predicted: Swiss-Prot protein existence level 4. From Escherichia coli.
>Addgene plasmid #170778 | pE5771 | addgene full sequence | sequence record 335927 | Addgene NGS Result
TAATACGACTCACTATAGGGAGACCACAACGGTTTCCCTCTAGTAATAATTTTGTTTAACTTTAAGAAGG
AGATATACATATGAAATACCTGCTGCCGACCGCTGCTGCTGGTCTGCTGCTCCTCGCTGCCCAGCCGGCG
ATGGCCATGGCCCATCATCATCATCACCATCACCATGAAAACCTGTATTTTCAGGAATTCATGGACGAAA
AAACCACCGGTTGGCGTGGTGGTCACGTTGTTGAAGGTCTGGCTGGTGAACTGGAACAGCTGCGTGCTCG
TCTGGAACACCACCCGCAGGGTCAGCGTGAACCGAGCAGCGGCAGAGAAAACCTGTATTTTCAGGGATCC
TAAGGGGGGGAAAGCCACGTTGTGTCTCAAAATCTCTGATGTTACATTGCACAAGATAAAAATATATCAT
CATGAACAATAAAACTGTCTGCTTACATAAACAGTAATACAAGGGGTGTTATGAGCCATATTCAACGGGA
AACGTCTTGCTCGAGGCCGCGATTAAATTCCAACATGGATGCTGATTTATATGGGTATAAATGGGCTCGC
GATAATGTCGGGCAATCAGGTGCGACAATCTATCGATTGTATGGGAAGCCCGATGCGCCAGAGTTGTTTC
TGAAACATGGCAAAGGTAGCGTTGCCAATGATGTTACAGATGAGATGGTCAGACTAAACTGGCTGACGGA
ATTTATGCCTCTTCCGACCATCAAGCATTTTATCCGTACTCCTGATGATGCATGGTTACTCACCACTGCG
ATCCCCGGGAAAACAGCATTCCAGGTATTAGAAGAATATCCTGATTCAGGTGAAAATATTGTTGATGCGC
TGGCAGTGTTCCTGCGCCGGTTGCATTCGATTCCTGTTTGTAATTGTCCTTTTAACAGCGATCGCGTATT
TCGTCTCGCTCAGGCGCAATCACGAATGAATAACGGTTTGGTTGATGCGAGTGATTTTGATGACGAGCGT
AATGGCTGGCCTGTTGAACAAGTCTGGAAAGAAATGCATAAGCTTTTGCCATTCTCACCGGATTCAGTCG
TCACTCATGGTGATTTCTCACTTGATAACCTTATTTTTGACGAGGGGAAATTAATAGGTTGTATTGATGT
TGGACGAGTCGGAATCGCAGACCGATACCAGGATCTTGCCATCCTATGGAACTGCCTCGGTGAGTTTTCT
CCTTCATTACAGAAACGGCTTTTTCAAAAATATGGTATTGATAATCCTGATATGAATAAATTGCAGTTTC
ATTTGATGCTCGATGAGTTTTTCTAATCAGAATTGGTTAATTGGTTGTAACACTGGCAGAGCATTACGCT
GACTTGACGGGACGGCGGCTTTGTTGAATAAATCGAACTTTTGCTGAGTTGAAGGATCAGATCACGCATC
TTCCCGACAACGCAGACCGTTCCGTGGCAAAGCAAAAGTTCAAAATCACCAACTGGTCCACCTACAACAA
AGCTCTCATCAACCGTGGCTCCCTCTCTAGATTCAGGTAGTTCACGTTATGAGAATGTGAAATTTAACGA
TGTAGCAGTTAGTGGTGGCTTCTATGGTCCAACGGCAGCAGAGCTTGGCGGACAATTCCACCATAAATCA
GAAAATGGCAGTGTAGGTGCTGTCTTTGGTGCAAAACAACAAGTAAAAAAATAAAAGCTTCTCGAGCACC
ACCACCACCACCACTGAGATCCGGCTGCTAACAAAGCCCGAAAGGAAGCTGAGTTGGCTGCTGCCACCGC
TGAGCAATAACTAGCATAACCCCTTGGGGCCTCTAAACGGGTCTTGAGGGGTTTTTTGCTGAAAGGAGGA
ACTATATCCGGATTGGCGAATGGG
[124 nt withheld, positions 1845-1968]
C
[91 nt withheld, positions 1970-2060]
A
[49 nt withheld, positions 2062-2110]
CCTTTGACGTTGGAGTCCACGTTCTTT
[37 nt withheld, positions 2138-2174]
ACCCTATCTCGGTCTATTCTTTTGATTTATAAGGGATTTTGCCGATTTCGGCCTATTGGTTAAAAAATGA
GCTGATTTAACAAAAATTTAACGCGAATTTTAACAAAATATTAACGCTTACAATTTAGGTGGCACTTTTC
GGGGAAATGTGCGCGGAACCCCTATTTGTTTATTTTTCTAAATACATTCAAATATGTATCCGCTCATGAG
ACAATAACCCTGATAAATGCTTCAATAATATTGAAAAAGGAAGAGTATGAGTATTCAACATTTCCGTGTC
GCCCTTATTCCCTTTTTTGCGGCATTTTGCCTTCCTGTTTTTGCTCACCCAGAAACGCTGGTGAAAGTAA
AAGATGCTGAAGATCAGTTGGGTGCACGAGTGGGTTACATCGAACTGGATCTCAACAGCGGTAAGATCCT
TGAGAGTTTTCGCCCCGAAGAACGTTTTCCAATGATGAGCACTTTTAAAGTTCTGCTATGTGGCGCGGTA
TTATCCCGTATTGACGCCGGGCAAGAGCAACTCGGTCGCCGCATACACTATTCTCAGAATGACTTGGTTG
AGTACTCACCAGTCACAGAAAAGCATCTTACGGATGGCATGACAGTAAGAGAATTATGCAGTGCTGCCAT
AACCATGAGTGATAACACTGCGGCCAACTTACTTCTGACAACGATCGGAGGACCGAAGGAGCTAACCGCT
TTTTTGCACAACATGGGGGATCATGTAACTCGCCTTGATCGTTGGGAACCGGAGCTGAATGAAGCCATAC
CAAACGACGAGCGTGACACCACGATGCCTGCAGCAATGGCAACAACGTTGCGCAAACTATTAACTGGCGA
ACTACTTACTCTAGCTTCCCGGCAACAATTAATAGACTGGATGGAGGCGGATAAAGTTGCAGGACCACTT
CTGCGCTCGGCCCTTCCGGCTGGCTGGTTTATTGCTGATAAATCTGGAGCCGGTGAGCGTGGGTCTCGCG
GTATCATTGCAGCACTGGGGCCAGATGGTAAGCCCTCCCGTATCGTAGTTATCTACACGACGGGGAGTCA
GGCAACTATGGATGAACGAAATAGACAGATCGCTGAGATAGGTGCCTCACTGATTAAGCATTGGTAACTG
TCAGACCAAGTTTACTCATATATACTTTAGATTGATTTAAAACTTCATTTTTAATTTAAAAGGATCTAGG
TGAAGATCCTTTTTGATAATCTCATGACCAAAATCCCTTAACGTGAGTTTTCGTTCCACTGAGCGTCAGA
CCCCGTAGAAAAGATCAAAGGATCTTCTTGAGATCCTTTTTTTCTGCGCGTAATCTGCTGCTTGCAAACA
AAAAAACCACCGCTACCAGCGGTGGTTTGTTTGCCGGATCAAGAGCTACCAACTCTTTTTCCGAAGGTAA
CTGGCTTCAGCAGAGCGCAGATACCAAATACTGTCCTTCTAGTGTAGCCGTAGTTAGGCCACCACTTCAA
GAACTCTGTAGCACCGCCTACATACCTCGCTCTGCTAATCCTGTTACCAGTGGCTGCTGCCAGTGGCGAT
AAGTCGTGTCTTACCGGGTTGGACTCAAGACGATAGTTACCGGATAAGGCGCAGCGGTCGGGCTGAACGG
GGGGTTCGTGCACACAGCCCAGCTTGGAGCGAACGACCTACACCGAACTGAGATACCTACAGCGTGAGCT
ATGAGAAAGCGCCACGCTTCCCGAAGGGAGAAAGGCGGACAGGTATCCGGTAAGCGGCAGGGTCGGAACA
GGAGAGCGCACGAGGGAGCTTCCAGGGGGAAACGCCTGGTATCTTTATAGTCCTGTCGGGTTTCGCCACC
TCTGACTTGAGCGTCGATTTTTGTGATGCTCGTCAGGGGGGCGGAGCCTATGGAAAAACGCCAGCAACGC
GGCCTTTTTACGGTTCCTGGCCTTTTGCTGGCCTTTTGCTCACATGTTCTTTCCTGCGTTATCCCCTGAT
TCTGTGGATAACCGTATTACCGCCTTTGAGTGAGCTGATACCGCTCGCCGCAGCCGAACGACCGAGCGCA
GCGAGTCAGTGAGCGAGGAAGCGGAAGAGCGCCTGATGCGGTATTTTCTCCTTACGCATCTGTGCGGTAT
TTCACACCGCAATGGTGCACTCTCAGTACAATCTGCTCTGATGCCGCATAGTTAAGCCAGTATACACTCC
GCTATCGCTACGTGACTGGGTCATGGCTGCGCCCCGACACCCGCCAACACCCGCTGACGCGCCCTGACGG
GCTTGTCTGCTCCCGGCATCCGCTTACAGACAAGCTGTGACCGTCTCCGGGAGCTGCATGTGTCAGAGGT
TTTCACCGTCATCACCGAAACGCGCGAGGCAGCTGCGGTAAAGCTCATCAGCGTGGTCGTGAAGCGATTC
ACAGATGTCTGCCTGTTCATCCGCGTCCAGCTCGTTGAGTTTCTCCAGAAGCGTTAATGTCTGGCTTCTG
ATAAAGCGGGCCATGTTAAGGGCGGTTTTTTCCTGTTTGGTCACTGATGCCTCCGTGTAAGGGGGATTTC
TGTTCATGGGGGTAATGATACCGATGAAACGAGAGAGGATGCTCACGATACGGGTTACTGATGATGAACA
TGCCCGGTTACTGGAACGTTGTGAGGGTAAACAACTGGCGGTATGGATGCGGCGGGACCAGAGAAAAATC
ACTCAGGGTCAATGCCAGCGCTTCGTTAATACAGATGTAGGTGTTCCACAGGGTAGCCAGCAGCATCCTG
CGATGCAGATCCGGAACATAATGGTGCAGGGCGCTGACTTCCGCGTTTCCAGACTTTACGAAACACGGAA
ACCGAAGACCATTCATGTTGTTGCTCAGGTCGCAGACGTTTTGCAGCAGCAGTCGCTTCACGTTCGCTCG
CGTATCGGTGATTCATTCTGCTAACCAGTAAGGCAACCCCGCCAGCCTAGCCGGGTCCTCAACGACAGGA
GCACGATCATGCGCACCCGTGGCCAGGACCCAACGCTGCCCGAGATCTCGATCCCGCGAAAT
